>Addgene plasmid #157507 | pD649-HAsp-PTK7-COMP5AP-AviTag-9xHis | depositor full sequence | sequence record 304123 | Full Sequence
TTTCAATATTATTGAAGCATTTATCAGGGTTATTGTCTCATGAGCGGATACATATTTGAATGTATTTAGA
AAAATAAACAAATAGGGGTCAGTGTTACAACCAATTAACCAATTCTGAACATTATCGCGAGCCCATTTAT
ACCTGAATATGGCTCATAACACCCCTTGCTCATGACCAAAATCCCTTAACGTGAGTTACGCGCGCGTCGT
TCCACTGAGCGTCAGACCCCGTAGAAAAGATCAAAGGATCTTCTTGAGATCCTTTTTTTCTGCGCGTAAT
CTGCTGCTTGCAAACAAAAAAACCACCGCTACCAGCGGTGGTTTGTTTGCCGGATCAAGAGCTACCAACT
CTTTTTCCGAAGGTAACTGGCTTCAGCAGAGCGCAGATACCAAATACTGTTCTTCTAGTGTAGCCGTAGT
TAGCCCACCACTTCAAGAACTCTGTAGCACCGCCTACATACCTCGCTCTGCTAATCCTGTTACCAGTGGC
TGCTGCCAGTGGCGATAAGTCGTGTCTTACCGGGTTGGACTCAAGACGATAGTTACCGGATAAGGCGCAG
CGGTCGGGCTGAACGGGGGGTTCGTGCACACAGCCCAGCTTGGAGCGAACGACCTACACCGAACTGAGAT
ACCTACAGCGTGAGCTATGAGAAAGCGCCACGCTTCCCGAAGGGAGAAAGGCGGACAGGTATCCGGTAAG
CGGCAGGGTCGGAACAGGAGAGCGCACGAGGGAGCTTCCAGGGGGAAACGCCTGGTATCTTTATAGTCCT
GTCGGGTTTCGCCACCTCTGACTTGAGCGTCGATTTTTGTGATGCTCGTCAGGGGGGCGGAGCCTATGGA
AAAACGCCAGCAACGCGGCCTTTTTACGGTTCCTGGCCTTTTGCTGGCCTTTTGCTCACATGTTCTTTCC
TGCGTTATCCCCTGATTCTGTGGATAACCGTATTACCGCCTTTGAGTGAGCTGATACCGCTCGCCGCAGC
CGAACGACCGAGCGCAGCGAGTCAGTGAGCGAGGAAGCGGAAGGCGAGAGTAGGGAACTGCCAGGCATCA
AACTAAGCAGAAGGCCCCTGACGGATGGCCTTTTTGCGTTTCTACAAACTCTTTCTGTGTTGTAAAACGA
CGGCCAGTCTTAAGCTCGGGCCCCCTGGGCGGTTCTGATAACGAGTAATCGTTAATCCGCAAATAACGTA
AAAACCCGCTTCGGCGGGTTTTTTTATGGGGGGAGTTTAGGGAAAGAGCATTTGTCAGAATATTTAAGGG
CGCCTGTCACTTTGCTTGATATATGAGAATTATTTAACCTTATAAATGAGAAAAAAGCAACGCACTTTAA
ATAAGATACGTTGCTTTTTCGATTGATGAACACCTATAATTAAACTATTCATCTATTATTTATGATTTTT
TGTATATACAATATTTCTAGTTTGTTAAAGAGAATTAAGAAAATAAATCTCGAAAATAATAAAGGGAAAA
TCAGTTTTTGATATCAAAATTATACATGTCAACGATAATACAAAATATAATACAAACTATAAGATGTTAT
CAGTATTTATTATCATTTAGAATAAATTTTGTGTCGCCCTTAATTGTGAGCGGATAACAATTACGAGCTT
CATGCACAGTGGCGTTGACTCAATATTGGCCATTAGCCATATTATTCATTGGTTATATAGCATAAATCAA
TATTGGCTATTGGCCATTGCATACGTTGTATCTATATCATAATATGTACATTTATATTGGCTCATGTCCA
ATATGACCGCCATGTTGGCATTGATTATTGACTAGTTATTAATAGTAATCAATTACGGGGTCATTAGTTC
ATAGCCCATATATGGAGTTCCGCGTTACATAACTTACGGTAAATGGCCCGCCTGGCTGACCGCCCAACGA
CCCCCGCCCATTGACGTCAATAATGACGTATGTTCCCATAGTAACGCCAATAGGGACTTTCCATTGACGT
CAATGGGTGGAGTATTTACGGTAAACTGCCCACTTGGCAGTACATCAAGTGTATCATATGCCAAGTACGC
CCCCTATTGACGTCAATGACGGTAAATGGCCCGCCTGGCATTATGCCCAGTACATGACCTTATGGGACTT
TCCTACTTGGCAGTACATCTACGTATTAGTCATCGCTATTACCATGGTGATGCGGTTTTGGCAGTACATC
AATGGGCGTGGATAGCGGTTTGACTCACGGGGATTTCCAAGTCTCCACCCCATTGACGTCAATGGGAGTT
TGTTTTGGCACCAAAATCAACGGGACTTTCCAAAATGTCGTAACAACTCCGCCCCATTGACGCAAATGGG
CGGTAGGCGTGTACGGTGGGAGGTCTATATAAGCAGAGCTCGTTTAGTGAACCGTCAGATCGCCTGGAGA
CGCCATCCACGCTGTTTTGACCTCCATAGAAGACACCGGGACCGATCCAGCCTCCGCGGCCGGGAACGGT
GCATTGGAACGCGGATTCCCCGTGCCAAGAGTGACGTAAGTACCGCCTATAGAGTCTATAGGCCCACCCC
CTTGGCTTCGTTAGAACGCGGCTACAATTAATACATAACCTTATGTATCATACACATACGATTTAGGTGA
CACTATAGAATAACATCCACTTTGCCTTTCTCTCCACAGGTGTCCACTCCCAGGTCCAACTGCACCTCGG
TTCTATCGAAAACGCGCCTGCTAGCGCCACCATGAAGACCATCATTGCCCTGAGCTACATCTTCTGCCTG
GTGTTCGCTGCGGCCGCCGCCATCGTGTTTATCAAGCAGCCTAGCAGCCAGGACGCCCTGCAAGGCCGTA
GAGCACTGCTGAGATGCGAAGTGGAAGCCCCTGGACCTGTGCACGTTTACTGGTTGCTTGATGGCGCCCC
TGTGCAGGACACCGAGAGAAGATTTGCCCAGGGCAGCAGCCTGTCTTTCGCCGCTGTTGACAGACTGCAG
GACAGCGGCACCTTTCAGTGCGTGGCCAGAGATGATGTGACCGGCGAGGAAGCCAGAAGCGCCAACGCCA
GCTTCAACATCAAGTGGATCGAGGCTGGCCCCGTGGTGCTGAAACATCCTGCCTCTGAGGCCGAGATCCA
GCCACAGACACAAGTGACCCTGCGGTGCCACATCGACGGACACCCTAGACCAACCTACCAGTGGTTCAGA
GATGGCACCCCTCTGTCCGACGGCCAGAGCAATCATACCGTGTCCAGCAAAGAGCGGAACCTGACACTGA
GGCCTGCCGGACCTGAACACAGCGGCCTGTATTCTTGTTGTGCCCACAGCGCCTTTGGCCAGGCCTGTAG
CTCTCAGAACTTCACCCTGAGCATTGCCGACGAGAGCTTCGCCAGAGTTGTGCTGGCTCCTCAGGATGTG
GTGGTGGCCAGATACGAAGAGGCCATGTTCCACTGCCAGTTCAGCGCTCAGCCTCCTCCATCTCTGCAGT
GGCTGTTCGAGGACGAGACACCCATCACCAACAGAAGCCGGCCTCCACATCTGAGAAGGGCCACCGTGTT
TGCCAATGGCAGCCTGCTGCTGACTCAAGTGCGGCCTAGAAACGCCGGCATCTACAGATGTATCGGCCAG
GGCCAAAGAGGCCCTCCTATCATCCTGGAAGCCACACTGCACCTGGCCGAGATTGAGGACATGCCCCTGT
TCGAGCCCAGAGTGTTTACAGCCGGCAGCGAGGAAAGAGTGACCTGCCTGCCTCCTAAGGGACTGCCTGA
GCCTTCTGTTTGGTGGGAACACGCTGGCGTCAGACTGCCTACACACGGCAGAGTGTACCAGAAAGGCCAC
GAACTGGTGCTGGCCAATATCGCCGAATCCGACGCAGGCGTGTACACATGTCATGCCGCCAATCTGGCCG
GACAGAGAAGGCAGGACGTGAACATCACAGTGGCCACAGTGCCCAGCTGGCTGAAGAAGCCTCAGGACTC
TCAGCTGGAAGAGGGCAAGCCTGGCTACCTGGATTGTCTGACACAGGCCACACCTAAGCCTACCGTCGTG
TGGTACAGAAACCAGATGCTGATCTCCGAGGACAGCAGATTCGAGGTGTTCAAGAACGGCACCCTGCGGA
TCAACAGCGTGGAAGTGTACGACGGCACCTGGTACAGATGCATGAGCAGCACACCAGCCGGCTCCATTGA
AGCCCAGGCTAGAGTGCAGGTCCTGGAAAAGCTGAAGTTCACCCCTCCACCTCAGCCACAGCAGTGCATG
GAATTCGACAAAGAGGCTACAGTCCCCTGCAGCGCCACAGGCAGAGAGAAGCCTACAATCAAGTGGGAGA
GAGCCGACGGCAGCTCCCTGCCTGAATGGGTCACAGATAATGCCGGCACTCTGCACTTTGCCAGAGTGAC
CAGGGACGACGCCGGCAATTATACCTGTATCGCCAGCAATGGCCCACAGGGCCAGATTAGAGCCCACGTG
CAGCTGACAGTGGCCGTGTTCATCACCTTCAAGGTGGAACCCGAGCGGACCACCGTGTATCAGGGACATA
CAGCTCTGCTGCAGTGCGAGGCTCAGGGCGATCCTAAGCCTCTGATCCAGTGGAAGGGCAAAGACCGGAT
TCTGGACCCCACAAAGCTGGGCCCCAGAATGCACATCTTCCAGAACGGCTCCCTCGTGATCCACGATGTG
GCCCCTGAAGATAGCGGCCGGTACACCTGTATTGCCGGAAACAGCTGCAATATCAAGCACACAGAGGCCC
CTCTGTACGTGGTGGACAAGCCTGTGCCTGAGGAATCTGAAGGCCCTGGCAGCCCACCTCCTTACAAGAT
GATCCAGACAGGCGCGCCGGAAGATCAAGTTGATCCAAGATTGATTGATGGCAAGGGCGGATCTCTGGAG
GTGCTGTTCCAGGGACCAGGCGGAAGCGGCAATCCCGGCGGCGATCTGGCCCCCCAGATGCTGCGCGAGC
TGCAGGAGACCAATGCCGCCCTGCAGGACGTGCGCGAGCTGCTGCGCCACCGCGTGAAGGAGATCACCTT
CCTGAAGAACACCGTGATGGAGTGCGACGCCTGCGGTATGCAGCCCTCTAGAGGCTCCGGCTCCATCATC
CCAGTTGAGGAGGAGAACCCGGACTTCTGGAACCGCGAGGCAGCCGAGGCCCTGGGTGCCGCCAAGAAGC
TGCAGCCTGCACAGACAGCCGCCAAGAACCTCATCATCTTCCTGGGCGATGGGATGGGGGTGTCTACGGT
GACAGCTGCCAGGATCCTAAAAGGGCAGAAGAAGGACAAACTGGGGCCTGAGATACCCCTGGCCATGGAC
CGCTTCCCATATGTGGCTCTGTCCAAGACATACAATGTAGACAAACATGTGCCAGACAGTGGAGCCACAG
CCACGGCCTACCTGTGCGGGGTCAAGGGCAACTTCCAGACCATTGGCTTGAGTGCAGCCGCCCGCTTTAA
CCAGTGCAACACGACACGCGGCAACGAGGTCATCTCCGTGATGAATCGGGCCAAGAAAGCAGGGAAGTCA
GTGGGAGTGGTAACCACCACACGAGTGCAGCACGCCTCGCCAGCCGGCACCTACGCCCACACGGTGAACC
GCAACTGGTACTCGGACGCCGACGTGCCTGCCTCGGCCCGCCAGGAGGGGTGCCAGGACATCGCTACGCA
GCTCATCTCCAACATGGACATTGACGTGATCCTAGGTGGAGGCCGAAAGTACATGTTTCGCATGGGAACC
CCAGACCCTGAGTACCCAGATGACTACAGCCAAGGTGGGACCAGGCTGGACGGGAAGAATCTGGTGCAGG
AATGGCTGGCGAAGCGCCAGGGTGCCCGGTATGTGTGGAACCGCACTGAGCTCATGCAGGCTTCCCTGGA
CCCGTCTGTGACCCATCTCATGGGTCTCTTTGAGCCTGGAGACATGAAATACGAGATCCACCGAGACTCC
ACACTGGACCCCTCCCTGATGGAGATGACAGAGGCTGCCCTGCGCCTGCTGAGCAGGAACCCCCGCGGCT
TCTTCCTCTTCGTGGAGGGTGGTCGCATCGACCATGGTCATCATGAAAGCAGGGCTTACCGGGCACTGAC
TGAGACGATCATGTTCGACGACGCCATTGAGAGGGCGGGCCAGCTCACCAGCGAGGAGGACACGCTGAGC
CTCGTCACTGCCGACCACTCCCACGTCTTCTCCTTCGGAGGCTACCCCCTGCGAGGGAGCTCCATCTTCG
GGCTGGCCCCTGGCAAGGCCCGGGACAGGAAGGCCTACACGGTCCTCCTATACGGAAACGGTCCAGGCTA
TGTGCTCAAGGACGGCGCCCGGCCGGATGTTACCGAGAGCGAGAGCGGGAGCCCCGAGTATCGGCAGCAG
TCAGCAGTGCCCCTGGACGAAGAGACCCACGCAGGCGAGGACGTGGCGGTGTTCGCGCGCGGCCCGCAGG
CGCACCTGGTTCACGGCGTGCAGGAGCAGACCTTCATAGCGCACGTCATGGCCTTCGCCGCCTGCCTGGA
GCCCTACACCGCCTGCGACCTGGCGCCCCCCGCCGGCACCACCGACGCCGCGCACCCGGGTGGCGGAGGA
CTGAACGACATCTTCGAGGCTCAGAAAATCGAATGGCACGAACATCACCATCACCATCACCATCACCATT
AAGGCCGGCCTGTAGTCACTGGCACAACGCGTTACCCGGTAAGCCAATCGGGTATACACGGTCGTCATAC
TGCAGACAGGGTTCTTCTACTTTGCAAGATAGTCTTGAGTAGTAAAATAAATAGATAGAGAAAATCAGCC
TCGACTGTGCCTTCTAGTTGCCAGCCATCTGTTGTTTGCCCCTCCCCCGTGCCTTCCTTGACCCTGGAAG
GTGCCACTCCCACTGTCCTTTCCTAATAAAATGAGGAAATTGCATCACAACACTCAACCCTATCTCGGTC
TATTCTTTTGATTTATAAGGGATTTTGCCGATTTCGGCCTATTGGTTAAAAAATGAGCTGATTTAACAAA
AATTTAACGCGAATTAATTCTGTGGAATGTGTGTCAGTTAGGGTGTGGAAAGTCCCCAGGCTCCCCAGCA
GGCAGAAGTATGCAAAGCATGCATCTCAATTAGTCAGCAACCAGGTGTGGAAAGTCCCCAGGCTCCCCAG
CAGGCAGAAGTATGCAAAGCATGCATCTCAATTAGTCAGCAACCATAGTCCCGCCCCTAACTCCGCCCAT
CCCGCCCCTAACTCCGCCCAGTTCCGCCCATTCTCCGCCCCATGGCTGACTAATTTTTTTTATTTATGCA
GAGGCCGAGGCCGCCTCTGCCTCTGAGCTATTCCAGAAGTAGTGAGGAGGCTTTTTTGGAGGCCTAGGCT
TTTGCAAAAAGCTCCCGGGAGCTTGTATATCCATTTTCGGATCTGATCAGCACGTGTTGACAATTAATCA
TCGGCATAGTATATCGGCATAGTATAATACGACAAGGTGAGGAACTAAACCATGACCGAGTACAAGCCCA
CGGTGCGCCTCGCCACCCGCGACGACGTCCCCAGGGCCGTACGCACCCTCGCCGCCGCGTTCGCCGACTA
CCCCGCCACGCGCCACACCGTCGATCCGGACCGCCACATCGAGCGGGTCACCGAGCTGCAAGAACTCTTC
CTCACGCGCGTCGGGCTCGACATCGGCAAGGTGTGGGTCGCGGACGACGGCGCCGCGGTGGCGGTCTGGA
CCACGCCGGAGAGCGTCGAAGCGGGGGCGGTGTTCGCCGAGATCGGCCCGCGCATGGCCGAGTTGAGCGG
TTCCCGGCTGGCCGCGCAGCAACAGATGGAAGGCCTCCTGGCGCCGCACCGGCCCAAGGAGCCCGCGTGG
TTCCTGGCCACCGTCGGCGTCTCGCCCGACCACCAGGGCAAGGGTCTGGGCAGCGCCGTCGTGCTCCCCG
GAGTGGAGGCGGCCGAGCGCGCCGGGGTGCCCGCCTTCCTGGAGACATCCGCGCCCCGCAACCTCCCCTT
CTACGAGCGGCTCGGCTTCACCGTCACCGCCGACGTCGAGGTGCCCGAAGGACCGCGCACCTGGTGCATG
ACCCGCAAGCCCGGTGCCTGACACGTGCTACGAGATTTCGATTCCACCGCCGCCTTCTATGAAAGGTTGG
GCTTCGGAATCGTTTTCCGGGACGCCGGCTGGATGATCCTCCAGCGCGGGGATCTCATGCTGGAGTTCTT
CGCCCACCCCAACTTGTTTATTGCAGCTTATAATGGTTACAAATAAAGCAATAGCATCACAAATTTCACA
AATAAAGCATTTTTTTCACTGCATTCTAGTTGTGGTTTGTCCAAACTCATCAATGTATCTTATCATGTCT
GTATACCGTCGACCTCTAGCTAGAGCTTGGCGTAATCATGGTCATTACCAATGCTTAATCAGTGAGGCAC
CTATCTCAGCGATCTGTCTATTTCGTTCATCCATAGTTGCCTGACTCCCCGTCGTGTAGATAACTACGAT
ACGGGAGGGCTTACCATCTGGCCCCAGCGCTGCGATGATACCGCGAGAACCACGCTCACCGGCTCCGGAT
TTATCAGCAATAAACCAGCCAGCCGGAAGGGCCGAGCGCAGAAGTGGTCCTGCAACTTTATCCGCCTCCA
TCCAGTCTATTAATTGTTGCCGGGAAGCTAGAGTAAGTAGTTCGCCAGTTAATAGTTTGCGCAACGTTGT
TGCCATCGCTACAGGCATCGTGGTGTCACGCTCGTCGTTTGGTATGGCTTCATTCAGCTCCGGTTCCCAA
CGATCAAGGCGAGTTACATGATCCCCCATGTTGTGCAAAAAAGCGGTTAGCTCCTTCGGTCCTCCGATCG
TTGTCAGAAGTAAGTTGGCCGCAGTGTTATCACTCATGGTTATGGCAGCACTGCATAATTCTCTTACTGT
CATGCCATCCGTAAGATGCTTTTCTGTGACTGGTGAGTACTCAACCAAGTCATTCTGAGAATAGTGTATG
CGGCGACCGAGTTGCTCTTGCCCGGCGTCAATACGGGATAATACCGCGCCACATAGCAGAACTTTAAAAG
TGCTCATCATTGGAAAACGTTCTTCGGGGCGAAAACTCTCAAGGATCTTACCGCTGTTGAGATCCAGTTC
GATGTAACCCACTCGTGCACCCAACTGATCTTCAGCATCTTTTACTTTCACCAGCGTTTCTGGGTGAGCA
AAAACAGGAAGGCAAAATGCCGCAAAAAAGGGAATAAGGGCGACACGGAAATGTTGAATACTCATATTCT
TCCTT
Features (pLannotate 1.2.2; 24 found; start..end, strand, type, name):
    119..143     -  CDS            KanR (fragment): aminoglycoside phosphotransferase; aph(3')-Ia; confers resistance to kanamycin
    254..842     +  rep_origin     ori: high-copy-number ColE1/pMB1/pBR322/pUC origin of replication
   1067..1084    +  terminator     rrnB T2 terminator (fragment): transcription terminator T2 from the E. coli rrnB gene
   1109..1128    -  CDS            lacZα (fragment): LacZα fragment of β-galactosidase; lacZ fragment
   1584..1600    +  protein_bind   lac operator: The lac repressor binds to the lac operator to inhibit transcription in E. coli. This inhibition can be relieved by adding lactose or isopropyl-β-D-thiogalactopyranoside (IPTG). lac repressor encoded by lacI
   1843..2146    +  enhancer       CMV enhancer: human cytomegalovirus immediate early enhancer
   2147..2350    +  promoter       CMV promoter: human cytomegalovirus (CMV) immediate early promoter
   2486..2529    +  intron         CMV intron (fragment): modified intron A from human cytomegalovirus
   2581..2599    +  promoter       SP6 promoter: promoter for bacteriophage SP6 RNA polymerase
   2603..2640    +  CDS            IgH signal sequence (fragment): signal sequence from the mouse immunoglobulin heavy chain variable region
   2749..4770    +  CDS            PTK7 (fragment): PTK7_HUMAN - Also known as CCK4. Experimental evidence at protein level: Swiss-Prot protein existence level 1. Inactive tyrosine kinase involved in Wnt signaling pathway. Component of both the non-canonical (also known as the Wnt/planar cell polarity signaling) and the canonical Wnt signaling pathway. Functions in cell adhesion, cell migration, cell polarity, proliferation, actin cytoskeleton reorganization and apoptosis. Has a role in embryogenesis, epithelial tissue organization and angiogenesis. From Homo sapiens (Human).
   4867..5046    +  CDS            Comp (fragment): COMP_RAT - Experimental evidence at protein level: Swiss-Prot protein existence level 1. May play a role in the structural integrity of cartilage via its interaction with other extracellular matrix proteins such as the collagens and fibronectin. Can mediate the interaction of chondrocytes with the cartilage extracellular matrix through interaction with cell surface integrin receptors. Could play a role in the pathogenesis of osteoarthritis. Potent suppressor of apoptosis in both primary chondrocytes and transformed cells. Suppresses apoptosis by blocking the activation of caspase-3 and by indu
   5034..6486    +  CDS            SEAP (fragment): secreted alkaline phosphatase from human placenta The natural enzyme has a C-terminal transmembrane sequence that is replaced by a GPI anchor.
   6511..6552    +  CDS            AviTag™ (fragment): peptide tag that allows for enzymatic biotinylation
   6556..6579    +  CDS            8xHis: 8xHis affinity tag
   6725..6836    +  polyA_signal   bGH poly(A) signal: bovine growth hormone polyadenylation signal
   6837..6945    +  rep_origin     f1 ori (fragment): f1 bacteriophage origin of replication; arrow indicates direction of (+) strand synthesis
   6959..7288    +  promoter       SV40 promoter: SV40 enhancer and early promoter
   7336..7383    +  promoter       EM7 promoter: synthetic bacterial promoter&nbsp
   7402..8001    +  CDS            PuroR (fragment): puromycin N-acetyltransferase; pac from Streptomyces; confers resistance to puromycin
   8011..8136    +  CDS            ble (fragment): BLE_KLEPN - Experimental evidence at protein level: Swiss-Prot protein existence level 1. Binding protein with a strong affinity to the bleomycin family of antibiotics. Binds to CL990; an antimitotic-antibiotic compound. From Klebsiella pneumoniae.
   8131..8252    +  polyA_signal   SV40 poly(A) signal: SV40 polyadenylation signal
   8305..9165    -  CDS            AmpR: β-lactamase; bla; confers resistance to ampicillin, carbenicillin, and related antibiotics
   9168..89      -  promoter       AmpR promoter (fragment) (across the origin): bla
