[The description below was written by a language model from this plasmid's Addgene catalogue record and pLannotate feature annotations shown in this document.]
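Description:
pD649-HAsp-PTK7-COMP5AP-AviTag-9xHis is a mammalian expression plasmid of about 9.2 kb built on the pD649 backbone. It is designed to secrete the extracellular domain of human PTK7 (also called CCK4) as a tagged, multimerised fusion protein. It is propagated in E. coli as a high-copy plasmid through a ColE1/pUC-type origin and selected with ampicillin via an intact β-lactamase gene. The annotation also picks up short remnants of KanR, lacZα, an rrnB terminator and an f1 origin, which appear to be non-functional backbone fragments. A separate SV40 early promoter/EM7 promoter cassette drives a puromycin N-acetyltransferase gene followed by an SV40 poly(A) signal. This could allow puromycin selection in mammalian cells, although the record does not describe that use.

The expression unit uses the CMV enhancer and promoter, followed by a fragment of CMV intron A and an SP6 promoter. The plasmid name indicates an HA signal peptide, whereas the automated annotation labels a short match in that region as an IgH signal sequence fragment. The 2,022 bp PTK7 ectodomain insert was cloned between retained NotI and AscI sites. It is fused at its C terminus to a coiled-coil segment of rat cartilage oligomeric matrix protein, which drives pentamerisation, and then to human placental alkaline phosphatase as an enzymatic reporter. An AviTag for site-specific biotinylation and a polyhistidine tag for purification follow, and the unit ends in a bGH poly(A) signal. The catalogue names the tag 9xHis, while the annotation detects 8xHis.

The plasmid belongs to a collection made for a human immunoglobulin-superfamily cell-surface interactome study, where a high-avidity secreted reagent of this kind suits detection of weak extracellular protein–protein interactions. The depositor notes that some plasmids in the collection may carry an IS4-like transposase insertion upstream of the CMV promoter. No such feature is annotated here.
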