Addgene plasmid #157507: pD649-HAsp-PTK7-COMP5AP-AviTag-9xHis
Purpose: Mammalian expression of cell-surface protein extracellular domain fused to COMP5AP-AviTag-9xHis. Protein is secreted from cells.
Depositing lab: Chris Garcia. Depositing organization: Stanford University. Publication: A Human IgSF Cell-Surface Interactome Reveals a Complex Network of Protein-Protein Interactions. Wojtowicz WM, Vielmetter J, Fernandes RA, Siepe DH, Eastman CL, Chisholm GB, Cox S, Klock H, Anderson PW, Rue SM, Miller JJ, Glaser SM, Bragstad ML, Vance J, Lam AW, Lesley SA, Zinn K, Garcia KC. Cell. 2020 Aug 20;182(4):1027-1043.e17. doi: 10.1016/j.cell.2020.07.025. PubMed 32822567.
Backbone
  Vector backbone: pD649
  Backbone size w/o insert (bp): 7153
  Vector type: Mammalian Expression
Growth in bacteria
  Bacterial resistance: Ampicillin, 100 μg/mL
  Growth temperature: 37°C
  Growth strain: DH5alpha
  Copy number: High Copy
Gene/Insert
  Gene/Insert name: PTK7
  Species: H. sapiens (human)
  Insert size (bp): 2022
  Entrez Gene: PTK7 (a.k.a. CCK-4, CCK4)
  Promoter: CMV/SP6
  Tag / fusion protein: COMP5AP-AviTag-9xHis (C terminal on backbone)
  Cloning method: Restriction Enzyme; 5′ cloning site GCGGCCGC (not destroyed); 3′ cloning site GGCGCGCC (not destroyed)
  Sequencing primers: 5′ ATTTAGGTGACACTATAG; 3′ CGTCGCACTCCATCACGGTG
Resource information
  A portion of this plasmid was derived from a plasmid made by: synthesis by ThermoFisher
Terms and licenses: Academic/Nonprofit Terms; Industry Terms: Not Available to Industry
Depositor comments: Some plasmids in this collection may have an IS4-like element ISVsa5 family transposase upstream of the CMV promoter.
How to cite: pD649-HAsp-PTK7-COMP5AP-AviTag-9xHis was a gift from Chris Garcia (Addgene plasmid # 157507 ; http://n2t.net/addgene:157507 ; RRID:Addgene_157507)
