>Addgene plasmid #157507 | pD649-HAsp-PTK7-COMP5AP-AviTag-9xHis | depositor partial sequence | sequence record 304124 | insert (extracellular domain)
GCCATCGTGTTTATCAAGCAGCCTAGCAGCCAGGACGCCCTGCAAGGCCGTAGAGCACTGCTGAGATGCG
AAGTGGAAGCCCCTGGACCTGTGCACGTTTACTGGTTGCTTGATGGCGCCCCTGTGCAGGACACCGAGAG
AAGATTTGCCCAGGGCAGCAGCCTGTCTTTCGCCGCTGTTGACAGACTGCAGGACAGCGGCACCTTTCAG
TGCGTGGCCAGAGATGATGTGACCGGCGAGGAAGCCAGAAGCGCCAACGCCAGCTTCAACATCAAGTGGA
TCGAGGCTGGCCCCGTGGTGCTGAAACATCCTGCCTCTGAGGCCGAGATCCAGCCACAGACACAAGTGAC
CCTGCGGTGCCACATCGACGGACACCCTAGACCAACCTACCAGTGGTTCAGAGATGGCACCCCTCTGTCC
GACGGCCAGAGCAATCATACCGTGTCCAGCAAAGAGCGGAACCTGACACTGAGGCCTGCCGGACCTGAAC
ACAGCGGCCTGTATTCTTGTTGTGCCCACAGCGCCTTTGGCCAGGCCTGTAGCTCTCAGAACTTCACCCT
GAGCATTGCCGACGAGAGCTTCGCCAGAGTTGTGCTGGCTCCTCAGGATGTGGTGGTGGCCAGATACGAA
GAGGCCATGTTCCACTGCCAGTTCAGCGCTCAGCCTCCTCCATCTCTGCAGTGGCTGTTCGAGGACGAGA
CACCCATCACCAACAGAAGCCGGCCTCCACATCTGAGAAGGGCCACCGTGTTTGCCAATGGCAGCCTGCT
GCTGACTCAAGTGCGGCCTAGAAACGCCGGCATCTACAGATGTATCGGCCAGGGCCAAAGAGGCCCTCCT
ATCATCCTGGAAGCCACACTGCACCTGGCCGAGATTGAGGACATGCCCCTGTTCGAGCCCAGAGTGTTTA
CAGCCGGCAGCGAGGAAAGAGTGACCTGCCTGCCTCCTAAGGGACTGCCTGAGCCTTCTGTTTGGTGGGA
ACACGCTGGCGTCAGACTGCCTACACACGGCAGAGTGTACCAGAAAGGCCACGAACTGGTGCTGGCCAAT
ATCGCCGAATCCGACGCAGGCGTGTACACATGTCATGCCGCCAATCTGGCCGGACAGAGAAGGCAGGACG
TGAACATCACAGTGGCCACAGTGCCCAGCTGGCTGAAGAAGCCTCAGGACTCTCAGCTGGAAGAGGGCAA
GCCTGGCTACCTGGATTGTCTGACACAGGCCACACCTAAGCCTACCGTCGTGTGGTACAGAAACCAGATG
CTGATCTCCGAGGACAGCAGATTCGAGGTGTTCAAGAACGGCACCCTGCGGATCAACAGCGTGGAAGTGT
ACGACGGCACCTGGTACAGATGCATGAGCAGCACACCAGCCGGCTCCATTGAAGCCCAGGCTAGAGTGCA
GGTCCTGGAAAAGCTGAAGTTCACCCCTCCACCTCAGCCACAGCAGTGCATGGAATTCGACAAAGAGGCT
ACAGTCCCCTGCAGCGCCACAGGCAGAGAGAAGCCTACAATCAAGTGGGAGAGAGCCGACGGCAGCTCCC
TGCCTGAATGGGTCACAGATAATGCCGGCACTCTGCACTTTGCCAGAGTGACCAGGGACGACGCCGGCAA
TTATACCTGTATCGCCAGCAATGGCCCACAGGGCCAGATTAGAGCCCACGTGCAGCTGACAGTGGCCGTG
TTCATCACCTTCAAGGTGGAACCCGAGCGGACCACCGTGTATCAGGGACATACAGCTCTGCTGCAGTGCG
AGGCTCAGGGCGATCCTAAGCCTCTGATCCAGTGGAAGGGCAAAGACCGGATTCTGGACCCCACAAAGCT
GGGCCCCAGAATGCACATCTTCCAGAACGGCTCCCTCGTGATCCACGATGTGGCCCCTGAAGATAGCGGC
CGGTACACCTGTATTGCCGGAAACAGCTGCAATATCAAGCACACAGAGGCCCCTCTGTACGTGGTGGACA
AGCCTGTGCCTGAGGAATCTGAAGGCCCTGGCAGCCCACCTCCTTACAAGATGATCCAGACA
